>Addgene plasmid #165017 | VTEHDTLLY_epitope | addgene full sequence | sequence record 327911 | Addgene NGS Result
CCCGGGGTTATTAATAGTAATCAATTACGGGGTCATTAGTTCATAGCCCATATATGGAGTTCCGCGTTAC
ATAACTTACGGTAAATGGCCCGCCTGGCTGACCGCCCAACGACCCCCGCCCATTGACGTCAATAATGACG
TATGTTCCCATAGTAACGCCAATAGGGACTTTCCATTGACGTCAATGGGTGGAGTATTTACGGTAAACTG
CCCACTTGGCAGTACATCAAGTGTATCATATGCCAAGTACGCCCCCTATTGACGTCAATGACGGTAAATG
GCCCGCCTGGCATTATGCCCAGTACATGACCTTATGGGACTTTCCTACTTGGCAGTACATCTACGTATTA
GTCATCGCTATTACCATGGTGATGCGGTTTTGGCAGTACATCAATGGGCGTGGATAGCGGTTTGACTCAC
GGGGATTTCCAAGTCTCCACCCCATTGACGTCAATGGGAGTTTGTTTTGGCACCAAAATCAACGGGACTT
TCCAAAATGTCGTAACAACTCCGCCCCATTGACGCAAATGGGCGGTAGGCGTGTACGGTGGGAGGTCTAT
ATAAGCAGAGCTCTCTGGCTAACTGTCGGGATCAACAAGTTTGCCGCCACCATGTACAGGATGCAACTCC
TGTCTTGCATTGCACTAAGTCTTGCACTTGTCACGAATTCAGTGACCGAGCACGACACCCTGCTGTATTG
AATTCAAAGTGGTTTAGTAATGAGCTAGCGCTAACCGGTGGCGCGTTAAGTCGACAATCAACCTCTGGAT
TACAAAATTTGTGAAAGATTGACTGGTATTCTTAACTATGTTGCTCCTTTTACGCTATGTGGATACGCTG
CTTTAATGCCTTTGTATCATGCTATTGCTTCCCGTATGGCTTTCATTTTCTCCTCCTTGTATAAATCCTG
GTTGCTGTCTCTTTATGAGGAGTTGTGGCCCGTTGTCAGGCAACGTGGCGTGGTGTGCACTGTGTTTGCT
GACGCAACCCCCACTGGTTGGGGCATTGCCACCACCTGTCAGCTCCTTTCCGGGACTTTCGCTTTCCCCC
TCCCTATTGCCACGGCGGAACTCATCGCCGCCTGCCTTGCCCGCTGCTGGACAGGGGCTCGGCTGTTGGG
CACTGACAATTCCGTGGTGTTGTCGGGGAAATCATCGTCCTTTCCTTGGCTGCTCGCCTGTGTTGCCACC
TGGATTCTGCGCGGGACGTCCTTCTGCTACGTCCCTTCGGCCCTCAATCCAGCGGACCTTCCTTCCCGCG
GCCTGCTGCCGGCTCTGCGGCCTCTTCCGCGTCTTCGCCTTCGCCCTCAGACGAGTCGGATCTCCCTTTG
GGCCGCCTCCCCGCGTCGACTTTAAGACCAATGACTTACAAGGCAGCTGTAGATCTTAGCCACTTTTTAA
AAGAAAAGGGGGGACTGGAAGGGCTAATTCACTCCCAACGAAGACAAGATCTGCTTTTTGCTTGTACTGG
GTCTCTCTGGTTAGACCAGATCTGAGCCTGGGAGCTCTCTGGCTAACTAGGGAACCCACTGCTTAAGCCT
CAATAAAGCTTGCCTTGAGTGCTTCAAGTAGTGTGTGCCCGTCTGTTGTGTGACTCTGGTAACTAGAGAT
CCCTCAGACCCTTTTAGTCAGTGTGGAAAATCTCTAGCAGTACGTATAGTAGTTCATGTCATCTTATTAT
TCAGTATTTATAACTTGCAAAGAAATGAATATCAGAGAGTGAGAGGAACTTGTTTATTGCAGCTTATAAT
GGTTACAAATAAAGCAATAGCATCACAAATTTCACAAATAAAGCATTTTTTTCACTGCATTCTAGTTGTG
GTTTGTCCAAACTCATCAATGTATCTTATCATGTCTGGCTCTAGCTATCCCGCCCCTAACTCCGCCCATC
CCGCCCCTAACTCCGCCCAGTTCCGCCCATTCTCCGCCCCATGGCTGACTAATTTTTTTTATTTATGCAG
AGGCCGAGGCCGCCTCGGCCTCTGAGCTATTCCAGAAGTAGTGAGGAGGCTTTTTTGGAGGCCTAGGGAC
GTACCCAATTCGCCCTATAGTGAGTCGTATTACGCGCGCTCACTGGCCGTCGTTTTACAACGTCGTGACT
GGGAAAACCCTGGCGTTACCCAACTTAATCGCCTTGCAGCACATCCCCCTTTCGCCAGCTGGCGTAATAG
CGAAGAGGCCCGCACCGATCGCCCTTCCCAACAGTTGCGCAGCCTGAATGGCGAATGGG
[124 nt withheld, positions 2230-2353]
C
[91 nt withheld, positions 2355-2445]
A
[49 nt withheld, positions 2447-2495]
CCTTTGACGTTGGAGTCCACGTTCTTT
[37 nt withheld, positions 2523-2559]
ACCCTATCTCGGTCTATTCTTTTGATTTATAAGGGATTTTGCCGATTTCGGCCTATTGGTTAAAAAATGA
GCTGATTTAACAAAAATTTAACGCGAATTTTAACAAAATATTAACGCTTACAATTTAGGTGGCACTTTTC
GGGGAAATGTGCGCGGAACCCCTATTTGTTTATTTTTCTAAATACATTCAAATATGTATCCGCTCATGAG
ACAATAACCCTGATAAATGCTTCAATAATATTGAAAAAGGAAGAGTATGAGTATTCAACATTTCCGTGTC
GCCCTTATTCCCTTTTTTGCGGCATTTTGCCTTCCTGTTTTTGCTCACCCAGAAACGCTGGTGAAAGTAA
AAGATGCTGAAGATCAGTTGGGTGCACGAGTGGGTTACATCGAACTGGATCTCAACAGCGGTAAGATCCT
TGAGAGTTTTCGCCCCGAAGAACGTTTTCCAATGATGAGCACTTTTAAAGTTCTGCTATGTGGCGCGGTA
TTATCCCGTATTGACGCCGGGCAAGAGCAACTCGGTCGCCGCATACACTATTCTCAGAATGACTTGGTTG
AGTACTCACCAGTCACAGAAAAGCATCTTACGGATGGCATGACAGTAAGAGAATTATGCAGTGCTGCCAT
AACCATGAGTGATAACACTGCGGCCAACTTACTTCTGACAACGATCGGAGGACCGAAGGAGCTAACCGCT
TTTTTGCACAACATGGGGGATCATGTAACTCGCCTTGATCGTTGGGAACCGGAGCTGAATGAAGCCATAC
CAAACGACGAGCGTGACACCACGATGCCTGTAGCAATGGCAACAACGTTGCGCAAACTATTAACTGGCGA
ACTACTTACTCTAGCTTCCCGGCAACAATTAATAGACTGGATGGAGGCGGATAAAGTTGCAGGACCACTT
CTGCGCTCGGCCCTTCCGGCTGGCTGGTTTATTGCTGATAAATCTGGAGCCGGTGAGCGTGGGTCTCGCG
GTATCATTGCAGCACTGGGGCCAGATGGTAAGCCCTCCCGTATCGTAGTTATCTACACGACGGGGAGTCA
GGCAACTATGGATGAACGAAATAGACAGATCGCTGAGATAGGTGCCTCACTGATTAAGCATTGGTAACTG
TCAGACCAAGTTTACTCATATATACTTTAGATTGATTTAAAACTTCATTTTTAATTTAAAAGGATCTAGG
TGAAGATCCTTTTTGATAATCTCATGACCAAAATCCCTTAACGTGAGTTTTCGTTCCACTGAGCGTCAGA
CCCCGTAGAAAAGATCAAAGGATCTTCTTGAGATCCTTTTTTTCTGCGCGTAATCTGCTGCTTGCAAACA
AAAAAACCACCGCTACCAGCGGTGGTTTGTTTGCCGGATCAAGAGCTACCAACTCTTTTTCCGAAGGTAA
CTGGCTTCAGCAGAGCGCAGATACCAAATACTGTTCTTCTAGTGTAGCCGTAGTTAGGCCACCACTTCAA
GAACTCTGTAGCACCGCCTACATACCTCGCTCTGCTAATCCTGTTACCAGTGGCTGCTGCCAGTGGCGAT
AAGTCGTGTCTTACCGGGTTGGACTCAAGACGATAGTTACCGGATAAGGCGCAGCGGTCGGGCTGAACGG
GGGGTTCGTGCACACAGCCCAGCTTGGAGCGAACGACCTACACCGAACTGAGATACCTACAGCGTGAGCT
ATGAGAAAGCGCCACGCTTCCCGAAGGGAGAAAGGCGGACAGGTATCCGGTAAGCGGCAGGGTCGGAACA
GGAGAGCGCACGAGGGAGCTTCCAGGGGGAAACGCCTGGTATCTTTATAGTCCTGTCGGGTTTCGCCACC
TCTGACTTGAGCGTCGATTTTTGTGATGCTCGTCAGGGGGGCGGAGCCTATGGAAAAACGCCAGCAACGC
GGCCTTTTTACGGTTCCTGGCCTTTTGCTGGCCTTTTGCTCACATGTTCTTTCCTGCGTTATCCCCTGAT
TCTGTGGATAACCGTATTACCGCCTTTGAGTGAGCTGATACCGCTCGCCGCAGCCGAACGACCGAGCGCA
GCGAGTCAGTGAGCGAGGAAGCGGAAGAGCGCCCAATACGCAAACCGCCTCTCCCCGCGCGTTGGCCGAT
TCATTAATGCAGCTGGCACGACAGGTTTCCCGACTGGAAAGCGGGCAGTGAGCGCAACGCAATTAATGTG
AGTTAGCTCACTCATTAGGCACCCCAGGCTTTACACTTTATGCTTCCGGCTCGTATGTTGTGTGGAATTG
TGAGCGGATAACAATTTCACACAGGAAACAGCTATGACCATGATTACGCCAAGCGCGCAATTAACCCTCA
CTAAAGGGAACAAAAGCTGGAGCTGCAAGCTTAATGTAGTCTTATGCAATACTCTTGTAGTCTTGCAACA
TGGTAACGATGAGTTAGCAACATGCCTTACAAGGAGAGAAAAAGCACCGTGCATGCCGATTGGTGGAAGT
AAGGTGGTACGATCGTGCCTTATTAGGAAGGCAACAGACGGGTCTGACATGGATTGGACGAACCACTGAA
TTGCCGCATTGCAGAGATATTGTATTTAAGTGCCTAGCTCGATACATAAACGGGTCTCTCTGGTTAGACC
AGATCTGAGCCTGGGAGCTCTCTGGCTAACTAGGGAACCCACTGCTTAAGCCTCAATAAAGCTTGCCTTG
AGTGCTTCAAGTAGTGTGTGCCCGTCTGTTGTGTGACTCTGGTAACTAGAGATCCCTCAGACCCTTTTAG
TCAGTGTGGAAAATCTCTAGCAGTGGCGCCCGAACAGGGACTTGAAAGCGAAAGGGAAACCAGAGGAGCT
CTCTCGACGCAGGACTCGGCTTGCTGAAGCGCGCACGGCAAGAGGCGAGGGGCGGCGACTGGTGAGTACG
CCAAAAATTTTGACTAGCGGAGGCTAGAAGGAGAGAGATGGGTGCGAGAGCGTCAGTATTAAGCGGGGGA
GAATTAGATCGCGATGGGAAAAAATTCGGTTAAGGCCAGGGGGAAAGAAAAAATATAAATTAAAACATAT
AGTATGGGCAAGCAGGGAGCTAGAACGATTCGCAGTTAATCCTGGCCTGTTAGAAACATCAGAAGGCTGT
AGACAAATACTGGGACAGCTACAACCATCCCTTCAGACAGGATCAGAAGAACTTAGATCATTATATAATA
CAGTAGCAACCCTCTATTGTGTGCATCAAAGGATAGAGATAAAAGACACCAAGGAAGCTTTAGACAAGAT
AGAGGAAGAGCAAAACAAAAGTAAGACCACCGCACAGCAAGCGGCCGCTGATCTTCAGACCTGGAGGAGG
AGATATGAGGGACAATTGGAGAAGTGAATTATATAAATATAAAGTAGTAAAAATTGAACCATTAGGAGTA
GCACCCACCAAGGCAAAGAGAAGAGTGGTGCAGAGAGAAAAAAGAGCAGTGGGAATAGGAGCTTTGTTCC
TTGGGTTCTTGGGAGCAGCAGGAAGCACTATGGGCGCAGCGTCAATGACGCTGACGGTACAGGCCAGACA
ATTATTGTCTGGTATAGTGCAGCAGCAGAACAATTTGCTGAGGGCTATTGAGGCGCAACAGCATCTGTTG
CAACTCACAGTCTGGGGCATCAAGCAGCTCCAGGCAAGAATCCTGGCTGTGGAAAGATACCTAAAGGATC
AACAGCTCCTGGGGATTTGGGGTTGCTCTGGAAAACTCATTTGCACCACTGCTGTGCCTTGGAATGCTAG
TTGGAGTAATAAATCTCTGGAACAGATTTGGAATCACACGACCTGGATGGAGTGGGACAGAGAAATTAAC
AATTACACAAGCTTAATACACTCCTTAATTGAAGAATCGCAAAACCAGCAAGAAAAGAATGAACAAGAAT
TATTGGAATTAGATAAATGGGCAAGTTTGTGGAATTGGTTTAACATAACAAATTGGCTGTGGTATATAAA
ATTATTCATAATGATAGTAGGAGGCTTGGTAGGTTTAAGAATAGTTTTTGCTGTACTTTCTATAGTGAAT
AGAGTTAGGCAGGGATATTCACCATTATCGTTTCAGACCCACCTCCCAACCCCGAGGGGACCCTTGCGCC
TTTTCCAAGGCAGCCCTGGGTTTGCGCAGGGACGCGGCTGCTCTGGGCGTGGTTCCGGGAAACGCAGCGG
CGCCGACCCTGGGTCTCGCACATTCTTCACGTCCGTTCGCAGCGTCACCCGGATCTTCGCCGCTACCCTT
GTGGGCCCCCCGGCGACGCTTCCTGCTCCGCCCCTAAGTCGGGAAGGTTCCTTGCGGTTCGCGGCGTGCC
GGACGTGACAAACGGAAGCCGCACGTCTCACTAGTACCCTCGCAGACGGACAGCGCCAGGGAGCAATGGC
AGCGCGCCGACCGCGATGGGCTGTGGCCAATAGCGGCTGCTCAGCAGGGCGCGCCGAGAGCAGCGGCCGG
GAAGGGGCGGTGCGGGAGGCGGGGTGTGGGGCGGTAGTGTGGGCCCTGTTCCTGCCCGCGCGGTGTTCCG
CATTCTGCAAGCCTCCGGAGCGCACGTCGGCAGTCGGCTCCCTCGTTGACCGAATCACCGACCTCTCTCC
CCAGGGGGTACCACCGGAGCTTACCATGACCGAGTACAAGCCCACGGTGCGCCTCGCCACCCGCGACGAC
GTCCCCAGGGCCGTACGCACCCTCGCCGCCGCGTTCGCCGACTACCCCGCCACGCGCCACACCGTCGATC
CGGACCGCCACATCGAGCGGGTCACCGAGCTGCAAGAACTCTTCCTCACGCGCGTCGGGCTCGACATCGG
CAAGGTGTGGGTCGCGGACGACGGCGCCGCCGTGGCGGTCTGGACCACGCCGGAGAGCGTCGAAGCGGGG
GCGGTGTTCGCCGAGATCGGCCCGCGCATGGCCGAGTTGAGCGGTTCCCGGCTGGCCGCGCAGCAACAGA
TGGAAGGCCTCCTGGCGCCGCACCGGCCCAAGGAGCCCGCGTGGTTCCTGGCCACCGTCGGCGTCTCGCC
CGACCACCAGGGCAAGGGTCTGGGCAGCGCCGTCGTGCTCCCCGGAGTGGAGGCGGCCGAGCGCGCCGGG
GTGCCCGCCTTCCTGGAGACCTCCGCGCCCCGCAACCTCCCCTTCTACGAGCGGCTCGGCTTCACCGTCA
CCGCCGACGTCGAGGTGCCCGAAGGACCGCGCACCTGGTGCATGACCCGCAAGCCCGGTGCCTGAGAATT
CTAGATCTTGAGACAAATGGCAGTATTCATCCACAATTTTAAAAGAAAAGGGGGGATTGGGGGGTACAGT
GCAGGGGAAAGAATAGTAGACATAATAGCAACAGACATACAAACTAAAGAATTACAAAAACAAATTACAA
AAATTCAAAATTTTCGGGTTTATTACAGGGACAGCAGAGATCCACTTTGGCGCCGGCTCGAGGGGG
Features (pLannotate 1.2.2; 28 found; start..end, strand, type, name):
     65..368     +  enhancer       CMV enhancer: human cytomegalovirus immediate early enhancer
    369..572     +  promoter       CMV promoter: human cytomegalovirus (CMV) immediate early promoter
    612..670     +  sig_peptide    IL-2 signal sequence: human interleukin-2 signal sequence
    756..1344    +  misc_feature   WPRE: woodchuck hepatitis virus posttranscriptional regulatory element
   1395..1414    +  misc_feature   cPPT/CTS (fragment): central polypurine tract and central termination sequence of HIV-1
   1416..1649    +  LTR            3' LTR (ΔU3): self-inactivating 3' long terminal repeat (LTR) from HIV-1
   1727..1848    +  polyA_signal   SV40 poly(A) signal: SV40 polyadenylation signal
   1888..2023    +  rep_origin     SV40 ori: SV40 origin of replication
   2044..2062    -  promoter       T7 promoter: promoter for bacteriophage T7 RNA polymerase
   2070..2225    +  CDS            lacZα (fragment): LacZα fragment of β-galactosidase; lacZ fragment
   2230..2658    +  rep_origin     f1 ori (sequence partly withheld): f1 bacteriophage origin of replication; arrow indicates direction of (+) strand synthesis
   2711..2815    +  promoter       AmpR promoter: bla
   2816..3676    +  CDS            AmpR: β-lactamase; bla; confers resistance to ampicillin, carbenicillin, and related antibiotics
   3847..4435    +  rep_origin     ori: high-copy-number ColE1/pMB1/pBR322/pUC origin of replication
   4618..4710    +  CDS            lacI (fragment): lac repressor; lacI; The lac repressor binds to the lac operator to inhibit transcription in E. coli. This inhibition can be relieved by adding lactose or isopropyl-β-D-thiogalactopyranoside (IPTG).
   4723..4744    +  protein_bind   CAP binding site: CAP binding activates transcription in the presence of cAMP. E. coli catabolite activator protein
   4759..4789    +  promoter       lac promoter: promoter for the E. coli lac operon
   4797..4813    +  protein_bind   lac operator: The lac repressor binds to the lac operator to inhibit transcription in E. coli. This inhibition can be relieved by adding lactose or isopropyl-β-D-thiogalactopyranoside (IPTG). lac repressor encoded by lacI
   4858..4876    +  promoter       T3 promoter: promoter for bacteriophage T3 RNA polymerase
   4904..5130    +  promoter       RSV promoter: Rous sarcoma virus enhancer/promoter
   5131..5311    +  LTR            5' LTR (truncated): truncated 5' long terminal repeat (LTR) from HIV-1
   5358..5483    +  misc_feature   HIV-1 Ψ: packaging signal of human immunodeficiency virus type 1
   5467..5830    +  CDS            HIV-1 gag (fragment): gag protein from human immunodeficiency virus 1; gag
   5976..6209    +  misc_feature   RRE: The Rev response element (RRE) of HIV-1 allows for Rev-dependent mRNA export from the nucleus to the cytoplasm.
   6586..6612    +  CDS            Rev (fragment): human immunodeficiency virus 1 (HIV-1) Rev protein; rev; enhances nuclear export of unspliced and incompletely spliced viral mRNAs
   6613..7113    +  promoter       hPGK promoter: human phosphoglycerate kinase 1 promoter
   7135..7734    +  CDS            PuroR (fragment): puromycin N-acetyltransferase; pac from Streptomyces; confers resistance to puromycin
   7776..7893    +  misc_feature   cPPT/CTS: central polypurine tract and central termination sequence of HIV-1
