[The description below was written by a language model from this plasmid's Addgene catalogue record and pLannotate feature annotations shown in this document.]
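Description:
VTEHDTLLY_epitope is a third-generation, self-inactivating lentiviral expression plasmid built on the pLX301 backbone and designed to deliver a single viral peptide epitope into mammalian cells. It is maintained in E. coli through a high-copy ColE1/pUC origin with ampicillin resistance (bla), and the backbone also carries an f1 origin, an SV40 origin and remnants of a lac/lacZα cloning region flanked by T7 and T3 promoters. The viral portion consists of an RSV promoter driving a truncated HIV-1 5' LTR, the Ψ packaging signal with a gag fragment, the RRE for Rev-dependent nuclear export, a cPPT/CTS, and a ΔU3 3' LTR followed by an SV40 polyadenylation signal. Packaging functions are not annotated on this plasmid and would have to be supplied in trans.

Two expression units sit between the LTRs. A human PGK promoter drives puromycin N-acetyltransferase, allowing selection of transduced cells. Downstream, the CMV immediate-early enhancer/promoter drives a 90 bp insert that encodes the human IL-2 signal sequence fused at the N-terminus to residues 245–253 of human cytomegalovirus UL44 (the nonamer VTEHDTLLY), with a WPRE following to enhance transcript expression. The signal sequence would be expected to route the minimal peptide into the secretory pathway; the record does not explain the rationale further. The epitope itself is too short to be annotated in the feature table, which marks only the signal peptide. According to the associated publication title, the construct belongs to work on identifying antigens recognised by HLA-restricted T cell receptors using antigen-presenting cells, where it plausibly serves as a defined epitope. The sequenced record is 7,945 nt, shorter than the listed backbone size; the record does not explain the difference.
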