Addgene plasmid #165017: VTEHDTLLY_epitope
Purpose: Expression of CMV UL44 (245-253) fused to IL-2 signal sequence
Depositing lab: Matthew Meyerson. Depositing organization: Dana-Farber Cancer Institute. Publication: Antigen identification for HLA class I- and HLA class II-restricted T cell receptors using cytokine-capturing antigen-presenting cells. Lee MN, Meyerson M. Sci Immunol. 2021 Jan 22;6(55). pii: 6/55/eabf4001. doi: 10.1126/sciimmunol.abf4001. PubMed 33483338.
Backbone
  Vector backbone: pLX301 (Addgene #25895)
  Backbone size w/o insert (bp): 9531
  Vector type: Mammalian Expression, Lentiviral
  Selectable markers: Puromycin
Growth in bacteria
  Bacterial resistance: Ampicillin, 100 μg/mL
  Growth temperature: 30°C
  Growth strain: NEB Stable
  Copy number: High Copy
Gene/Insert
  Gene/Insert name: CMV UL44 (245-253) (alt name: VTEHDTLLY)
  Species: Human cytomegalovirus (CMV)
  Insert size (bp): 90
  Promoter: CMV
  Tag / fusion protein: human IL2 signal sequence at N-term (N terminal on insert)
  Cloning method: Gibson Cloning
  Sequencing primers: 5′ CMV-F
Terms and licenses: Academic/Nonprofit Terms; Industry Terms: Not Available to Industry
How to cite: VTEHDTLLY_epitope was a gift from Matthew Meyerson (Addgene plasmid # 165017 ; http://n2t.net/addgene:165017 ; RRID:Addgene_165017)
