>Addgene plasmid #165017 | VTEHDTLLY_epitope | depositor partial sequence | sequence record 320509 | CMV-F primer
CTCTCTGGCTAACTGTCGGGATCAACAAGTTTGCCGCCACCATGTACAGGATGCAACTCCTGTCTTGCAT
TGCACTAAGTCTTGCACTTGTCACGAATTCAGTGACCGAGCACGACACCCTGCTGTATTGAATTCAAAGT
GGTTTAGTAATGAGCTAGCGCTAACCGGTGGCGCGTTAAGTCGACAATCAACCTCTGGATTACAAAATTT
G
